Addgene plasmid #12650: TM1442-pET-21a
Depositing lab: SeWon Suh. Depositing organization: Seoul National University. Publication: Crystal structure of the TM1442 protein from Thermotoga maritima, a homolog of the Bacillus subtilis general stress response anti-anti-sigma factor RsbV. Lee JY, Ahn HJ, Ha KS, Suh SW. Proteins. 2004 Jul 1. 56(1):176-9. 10.1002/prot.20166 PubMed 15162498.
Backbone
  Vector backbone: pET-21a(+)
  Backbone manufacturer: Novagen
  Backbone size w/o insert (bp): 5410
  Vector type: Bacterial Expression
Growth in bacteria
  Bacterial resistance: Ampicillin, 100 μg/mL
  Growth temperature: 37°C
  Growth strain: DH5alpha
  Copy number: Low Copy
Gene/Insert
  Gene/Insert name: Putative anti-sigma factor antagonist (alt name: TM1442)
  Species: T. maritima
  Insert size (bp): 333
  Mutation: N/A
  GenBank ID: AE000512
  Entrez Gene: TM1442
  Cloning method: Restriction Enzyme; 5′ cloning site NdeI (not destroyed); 3′ cloning site BamHI (not destroyed)
  Sequencing primers: 5′ T7; 3′ T7
Terms and licenses: Academic/Nonprofit Terms; Industry Terms: Not Available to Industry
How to cite: TM1442-pET-21a was a gift from SeWon Suh (Addgene plasmid # 12650 ; http://n2t.net/addgene:12650 ; RRID:Addgene_12650)
