[The description below was written by a language model from this plasmid's Addgene catalogue record and pLannotate feature annotations shown in this document.]
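Description:
TM1442-pET-21a is a bacterial expression plasmid built on the Novagen pET-21a(+) backbone and carrying the Thermotoga maritima TM1442 gene, which encodes a putative anti-sigma factor antagonist. This small protein is a homolog of the Bacillus subtilis general stress response regulator RsbV, and in its phosphorylated form it may act as an anti-anti-sigma factor that relieves inhibition of a sigma factor. The roughly 333 bp open reading frame was inserted between the NdeI and BamHI sites, both of which are retained, giving a depositor sequence of 5,740 nt.

Expression follows the standard pET arrangement. A T7 promoter with an adjacent lac operator drives the insert, followed by the phage T7 gene 10 ribosome binding site, and the unit ends at the T7 terminator. The plasmid-borne lacI gene, under its own promoter, supplies lac repressor, so transcription stays low until IPTG is added in a host that provides T7 RNA polymerase. The vector's C-terminal His-tag coding region lies downstream of the insert and is annotated only as a fragment. The record does not state whether it is read in frame with TM1442 or whether the protein is made untagged.

The plasmid replicates from a pBR322-type origin, with rop and bom elements present, consistent with its listing as low copy. Selection is by ampicillin through the β-lactamase gene. An f1 origin allows single-stranded DNA production, and the short tetracycline-resistance fragments annotated are non-functional backbone remnants. The associated publication reports the crystal structure of TM1442, so the construct was used for recombinant overproduction of the protein in E. coli for structural studies.
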