Features (pLannotate 1.2.2; 19 found; start..end, strand, type, name):
     26..73      -  terminator     T7 terminator: transcription terminator for bacteriophage T7 RNA polymerase
     81..130     -  CDS            SET1 (fragment): solubility-enhancement tag derived from T7 phage gene 10B
    140..157     -  CDS            9xHis (fragment): 9xHis affinity tag
    207..536     -  CDS            Y1442_THEMA (sequence withheld): Experimental evidence at protein level: Swiss-Prot protein existence level 1. In the phosphorylated form it could act as an anti-anti-sigma factor that counteracts an anti-sigma factor and thus releases a sigma factor from inhibition. From Thermotoga maritima (strain ATCC 43589 / DSM 3109 / JCM 10099 / NBRC 100826 / MSB8).
    544..566     -  RBS            RBS: efficient ribosome binding site from bacteriophage T7 gene 10 (Olins and Rangwala, 1989)
    581..605     -  protein_bind   lac operator: The lac repressor binds to the lac operator to inhibit transcription in E. coli. This inhibition can be relieved by adding lactose or isopropyl-β-D-thiogalactopyranoside (IPTG). lac repressor encoded by lacI
    606..624     -  promoter       T7 promoter: promoter for bacteriophage T7 RNA polymerase
    646..925     +  CDS            TcR (fragment): tetracycline efflux protein; tet; confers resistance to tetracycline
    933..1010    +  promoter       lacI promoter: lacI
   1011..2093    +  CDS            lacI: lac repressor; lacI; The lac repressor binds to the lac operator to inhibit transcription in E. coli. This inhibition can be relieved by adding lactose or isopropyl-β-D-thiogalactopyranoside (IPTG).
   2106..2127    +  protein_bind   CAP binding site: CAP binding activates transcription in the presence of cAMP. E. coli catabolite activator protein
   2142..2433    +  CDS            TcR (fragment): tetracycline efflux protein; tet; confers resistance to tetracycline
   2505..2885    -  CDS            YPB1_ECOLX: Protein predicted: Swiss-Prot protein existence level 4. From Escherichia coli.
   2902..3093    +  CDS            rop: Rop protein, which maintains plasmids at low copy number; rop
   3195..3337    +  misc_feature   bom: basis of mobility region from pBR322
   3523..4111    -  rep_origin     ori: high-copy-number ColE1/pMB1/pBR322/pUC origin of replication
   4282..5142    -  CDS            AmpR: β-lactamase; bla; confers resistance to ampicillin, carbenicillin, and related antibiotics
   5143..5247    -  promoter       AmpR promoter: bla
   5274..5729    -  rep_origin     f1 ori (sequence partly withheld): f1 bacteriophage origin of replication; arrow indicates direction of (+) strand synthesis
>Addgene plasmid #12650 | TM1442-pET-21a | depositor full sequence | sequence record 7385 | Author sequence
ATCCGGATATAGTTCCTCCTTTCAGCAAAAAACCCCTCAAGACCCGTTTAGAGGCCCCAAGGGGTTATGC
TAGTTATTGCTCAGCGGTGGCAGCAGCCAACTCAGCTTCCTTTCGGGCTTTGTTAGCAGCCGGATCTCAG
TGGTGGTGGTGGTGGTGCTCGAGTGCGGCCGCAAGCTTGTCGACGGAGCTCGAATTCGGATCCTCA
[330 nt withheld, positions 207-536]
ATGTATATCTCCTTCTTAAAGTTAAACAAAATTATTTCTAGAGGGGAATTGTTATCCGCTCACAATTCCC
CTATAGTGAGTCGTATTAATTTCGCGGGATCGAGATCTCGATCCTCTACGCCGGACGCATCGTGGCCGGC
ATCACCGGCGCCACAGGTGCGGTTGCTGGCGCCTATATCGCCGACATCACCGATGGGGAAGATCGGGCTC
GCCACTTCGGGCTCATGAGCGCTTGTTTCGGCGTGGGTATGGTGGCAGGCCCCGTGGCCGGGGGACTGTT
GGGCGCCATCTCCTTGCATGCACCATTCCTTGCGGCGGCGGTGCTCAACGGCCTCAACCTACTACTGGGC
TGCTTCCTAATGCAGGAGTCGCATAAGGGAGAGCGTCGAGATCCCGGACACCATCGAATGGCGCAAAACC
TTTCGCGGTATGGCATGATAGCGCCCGGAAGAGAGTCAATTCAGGGTGGTGAATGTGAAACCAGTAACGT
TATACGATGTCGCAGAGTATGCCGGTGTCTCTTATCAGACCGTTTCCCGCGTGGTGAACCAGGCCAGCCA
CGTTTCTGCGAAAACGCGGGAAAAAGTGGAAGCGGCGATGGCGGAGCTGAATTACATTCCCAACCGCGTG
GCACAACAACTGGCGGGCAAACAGTCGTTGCTGATTGGCGTTGCCACCTCCAGTCTGGCCCTGCACGCGC
CGTCGCAAATTGTCGCGGCGATTAAATCTCGCGCCGATCAACTGGGTGCCAGCGTGGTGGTGTCGATGGT
AGAACGAAGCGGCGTCGAAGCCTGTAAAGCGGCGGTGCACAATCTTCTCGCGCAACGCGTCAGTGGGCTG
ATCATTAACTATCCGCTGGATGACCAGGATGCCATTGCTGTGGAAGCTGCCTGCACTAATGTTCCGGCGT
TATTTCTTGATGTCTCTGACCAGACACCCATCAACAGTATTATTTTCTCCCATGAAGACGGTACGCGACT
GGGCGTGGAGCATCTGGTCGCATTGGGTCACCAGCAAATCGCGCTGTTAGCGGGCCCATTAAGTTCTGTC
TCGGCGCGTCTGCGTCTGGCTGGCTGGCATAAATATCTCACTCGCAATCAAATTCAGCCGATAGCGGAAC
GGGAAGGCGACTGGAGTGCCATGTCCGGTTTTCAACAAACCATGCAAATGCTGAATGAGGGCATCGTTCC
CACTGCGATGCTGGTTGCCAACGATCAGATGGCGCTGGGCGCAATGCGCGCCATTACCGAGTCCGGGCTG
CGCGTTGGTGCGGATATCTCGGTAGTGGGATACGACGATACCGAAGACAGCTCATGTTATATCCCGCCGT
TAACCACCATCAAACAGGATTTTCGCCTGCTGGGGCAAACCAGCGTGGACCGCTTGCTGCAACTCTCTCA
GGGCCAGGCGGTGAAGGGCAATCAGCTGTTGCCCGTCTCACTGGTGAAAAGAAAAACCACCCTGGCGCCC
AATACGCAAACCGCCTCTCCCCGCGCGTTGGCCGATTCATTAATGCAGCTGGCACGACAGGTTTCCCGAC
TGGAAAGCGGGCAGTGAGCGCAACGCAATTAATGTAAGTTAGCTCACTCATTAGGCACCGGGATCTCGAC
CGATGCCCTTGAGAGCCTTCAACCCAGTCAGCTCCTTCCGGTGGGCGCGGGGCATGACTATCGTCGCCGC
ACTTATGACTGTCTTCTTTATCATGCAACTCGTAGGACAGGTGCCGGCAGCGCTCTGGGTCATTTTCGGC
GAGGACCGCTTTCGCTGGAGCGCGACGATGATCGGCCTGTCGCTTGCGGTATTCGGAATCTTGCACGCCC
TCGCTCAAGCCTTCGTCACTGGTCCCGCCACCAAACGTTTCGGCGAGAAGCAGGCCATTATCGCCGGCAT
GGCGGCCCCACGGGTGCGCATGATCGTGCTCCTGTCGTTGAGGACCCGGCTAGGCTGGCGGGGTTGCCTT
ACTGGTTAGCAGAATGAATCACCGATACGCGAGCGAACGTGAAGCGACTGCTGCTGCAAAACGTCTGCGA
CCTGAGCAACAACATGAATGGTCTTCGGTTTCCGTGTTTCGTAAAGTCTGGAAACGCGGAAGTCAGCGCC
CTGCACCATTATGTTCCGGATCTGCATCGCAGGATGCTGCTGGCTACCCTGTGGAACACCTACATCTGTA
TTAACGAAGCGCTGGCATTGACCCTGAGTGATTTTTCTCTGGTCCCGCCGCATCCATACCGCCAGTTGTT
TACCCTCACAACGTTCCAGTAACCGGGCATGTTCATCATCAGTAACCCGTATCGTGAGCATCCTCTCTCG
TTTCATCGGTATCATTACCCCCATGAACAGAAATCCCCCTTACACGGAGGCATCAGTGACCAAACAGGAA
AAAACCGCCCTTAACATGGCCCGCTTTATCAGAAGCCAGACATTAACGCTTCTGGAGAAACTCAACGAGC
TGGACGCGGATGAACAGGCAGACATCTGTGAATCGCTTCACGACCACGCTGATGAGCTTTACCGCAGCTG
CCTCGCGCGTTTCGGTGATGACGGTGAAAACCTCTGACACATGCAGCTCCCGGAGACGGTCACAGCTTGT
CTGTAAGCGGATGCCGGGAGCAGACAAGCCCGTCAGGGCGCGTCAGCGGGTGTTGGCGGGTGTCGGGGCG
CAGCCATGACCCAGTCACGTAGCGATAGCGGAGTGTATACTGGCTTAACTATGCGGCATCAGAGCAGATT
GTACTGAGAGTGCACCATATATGCGGTGTGAAATACCGCACAGATGCGTAAGGAGAAAATACCGCATCAG
GCGCTCTTCCGCTTCCTCGCTCACTGACTCGCTGCGCTCGGTCGTTCGGCTGCGGCGAGCGGTATCAGCT
CACTCAAAGGCGGTAATACGGTTATCCACAGAATCAGGGGATAACGCAGGAAAGAACATGTGAGCAAAAG
GCCAGCAAAAGGCCAGGAACCGTAAAAAGGCCGCGTTGCTGGCGTTTTTCCATAGGCTCCGCCCCCCTGA
CGAGCATCACAAAAATCGACGCTCAAGTCAGAGGTGGCGAAACCCGACAGGACTATAAAGATACCAGGCG
TTTCCCCCTGGAAGCTCCCTCGTGCGCTCTCCTGTTCCGACCCTGCCGCTTACCGGATACCTGTCCGCCT
TTCTCCCTTCGGGAAGCGTGGCGCTTTCTCATAGCTCACGCTGTAGGTATCTCAGTTCGGTGTAGGTCGT
TCGCTCCAAGCTGGGCTGTGTGCACGAACCCCCCGTTCAGCCCGACCGCTGCGCCTTATCCGGTAACTAT
CGTCTTGAGTCCAACCCGGTAAGACACGACTTATCGCCACTGGCAGCAGCCACTGGTAACAGGATTAGCA
GAGCGAGGTATGTAGGCGGTGCTACAGAGTTCTTGAAGTGGTGGCCTAACTACGGCTACACTAGAAGGAC
AGTATTTGGTATCTGCGCTCTGCTGAAGCCAGTTACCTTCGGAAAAAGAGTTGGTAGCTCTTGATCCGGC
AAACAAACCACCGCTGGTAGCGGTGGTTTTTTTGTTTGCAAGCAGCAGATTACGCGCAGAAAAAAAGGAT
CTCAAGAAGATCCTTTGATCTTTTCTACGGGGTCTGACGCTCAGTGGAACGAAAACTCACGTTAAGGGAT
TTTGGTCATGAGATTATCAAAAAGGATCTTCACCTAGATCCTTTTAAATTAAAAATGAAGTTTTAAATCA
ATCTAAAGTATATATGAGTAAACTTGGTCTGACAGTTACCAATGCTTAATCAGTGAGGCACCTATCTCAG
CGATCTGTCTATTTCGTTCATCCATAGTTGCCTGACTCCCCGTCGTGTAGATAACTACGATACGGGAGGG
CTTACCATCTGGCCCCAGTGCTGCAATGATACCGCGAGACCCACGCTCACCGGCTCCAGATTTATCAGCA
ATAAACCAGCCAGCCGGAAGGGCCGAGCGCAGAAGTGGTCCTGCAACTTTATCCGCCTCCATCCAGTCTA
TTAATTGTTGCCGGGAAGCTAGAGTAAGTAGTTCGCCAGTTAATAGTTTGCGCAACGTTGTTGCCATTGC
TGCAGGCATCGTGGTGTCACGCTCGTCGTTTGGTATGGCTTCATTCAGCTCCGGTTCCCAACGATCAAGG
CGAGTTACATGATCCCCCATGTTGTGCAAAAAAGCGGTTAGCTCCTTCGGTCCTCCGATCGTTGTCAGAA
GTAAGTTGGCCGCAGTGTTATCACTCATGGTTATGGCAGCACTGCATAATTCTCTTACTGTCATGCCATC
CGTAAGATGCTTTTCTGTGACTGGTGAGTACTCAACCAAGTCATTCTGAGAATAGTGTATGCGGCGACCG
AGTTGCTCTTGCCCGGCGTCAATACGGGATAATACCGCGCCACATAGCAGAACTTTAAAAGTGCTCATCA
TTGGAAAACGTTCTTCGGGGCGAAAACTCTCAAGGATCTTACCGCTGTTGAGATCCAGTTCGATGTAACC
CACTCGTGCACCCAACTGATCTTCAGCATCTTTTACTTTCACCAGCGTTTCTGGGTGAGCAAAAACAGGA
AGGCAAAATGCCGCAAAAAAGGGAATAAGGGCGACACGGAAATGTTGAATACTCATACTCTTCCTTTTTC
AATATTATTGAAGCATTTATCAGGGTTATTGTCTCATGAGCGGATACATATTTGAATGTATTTAGAAAAA
TAAACAAATAGGGGTTCCGCGCACATTTCCCCGAAAAGTGCCACCTGAAATTGTAAACGTTAATATTTTG
TTAAAATTCGCGTTAAATTTTTGTTAAATCAGCTCATTTTTTAACCAATAGGCCGAAATCGGCAAAATCC
CTTATAAATCAAAAGAATAGACCGAGATAGGGT
[37 nt withheld, positions 5400-5436]
AAAGAACGTGGACTCCAACGTCAAAGG
[49 nt withheld, positions 5464-5512]
T
[91 nt withheld, positions 5514-5604]
G
[124 nt withheld, positions 5606-5729]
CCCATTCGCCA
